>Addgene plasmid #220181 | pGM268 | addgene full sequence | sequence record 434307 | Addgene NGS Result
AGGGAATTAATTCGAGCTCGGTACCTTTAAGACCAATGACTTACAAGGCAGCTGTAGATCTTAGCCACTT
TTTAAAAGAAAAGGGGGGACTGGAAGGGCTAATTCACTCCCAACGAAGACAAGATCTGCTTTTTGCTTGT
ACTGGGTCTCTCTGGTTAGACCAGATCTGAGCCTGGGAGCTCTCTGGCTAACTAGGGAACCCACTGCTTA
AGCCTCAATAAAGCTTGCCTTGAGTGCTTCAAGTAGTGTGTGCCCGTCTGTTGTGTGACTCTGGTAACTA
GAGATCCCTCAGACCCTTTTAGTCAGTGTGGAAAATCTCTAGCAGCATCTAGAATTAATTCCGTGTATTC
TATAGTGTCACCTAAATCGTATGTGTATGATACATAAGGTTATGTATTAATTGTAGCCGCGTTCTAACGA
CAATATGTACAAGCCTAATTGTGTAGCATCTGGCTTACTGAAGCAGACCCTATCATCTCTCTCGTAAACT
GCCGTCAGAGTCGGTTTGGTTGGACGAACCTTCTGAGTTTCTGGTAACGCCGTCCCGCACCCGGAAATGG
TCAGCGAACCAATCAGCAGGGTCATCGCTAGCCAGATCCTCTACGCCGGACGCATCGTGGCCGGCATCAC
CGGCGCCACAGGTGCGGTTGCTGGCGCCTATATCGCCGACATCACCGATGGGGAAGATCGGGCTCGCCAC
TTCGGGCTCATGAGCGCTTGTTTCGGCGTGGGTATGGTGGCAGGCCCCGTGGCCGGGGGACTGTTGGGCG
CCATCTCCTTGCATGCACCATTCCTTGCGGCGGCGGTGCTCAACGGCCTCAACCTACTACTGGGCTGCTT
CCTAATGCAGGAGTCGCATAAGGGAGAGCGTCGAATGGTGCACTCTCAGTACAATCTGCTCTGATGCCGC
ATAGTTAAGCCAGCCCCGACACCCGCCAACACCCGCTGACGCGCCCTGACGGGCTTGTCTGCTCCCGGCA
TCCGCTTACAGACAAGCTGTGACCGTCTCCGGGAGCTGCATGTGTCAGAGGTTTTCACCGTCATCACCGA
AACGCGCGAGACGAAAGGGCCTCGTGATACGCCTATTTTTATAGGTTAATGTCATGATAATAATGGTTTC
TTAGACGTCAGGTGGCACTTTTCGGGGAAATGTGCGCGGAACCCCTATTTGTTTATTTTTCTAAATACAT
TCAAATATGTATCCGCTCATGAGACAATAACCCTGATAAATGCTTCAATAATATTGAAAAAGGAAGAGTA
TGAGTATTCAACATTTCCGTGTCGCCCTTATTCCCTTTTTTGCGGCATTTTGCCTTCCTGTTTTTGCTCA
CCCAGAAACGCTGGTGAAAGTAAAAGATGCTGAAGATCAGTTGGGTGCACGAGTGGGTTACATCGAACTG
GATCTCAACAGCGGTAAGATCCTTGAGAGTTTTCGCCCCGAAGAACGTTTTCCAATGATGAGCACTTTTA
AAGTTCTGCTATGTGGCGCGGTATTATCCCGTATTGACGCCGGGCAAGAGCAACTCGGTCGCCGCATACA
CTATTCTCAGAATGACTTGGTTGAGTACTCACCAGTCACAGAAAAGCATCTTACGGATGGCATGACAGTA
AGAGAATTATGCAGTGCTGCCATAACCATGAGTGATAACACTGCGGCCAACTTACTTCTGACAACGATCG
GAGGACCGAAGGAGCTAACCGCTTTTTTGCACAACATGGGGGATCATGTAACTCGCCTTGATCGTTGGGA
ACCGGAGCTGAATGAAGCCATACCAAACGACGAGCGTGACACCACGATGCCTGTAGCAATGGCAACAACG
TTGCGCAAACTATTAACTGGCGAACTACTTACTCTAGCTTCCCGGCAACAATTAATAGACTGGATGGAGG
CGGATAAAGTTGCAGGACCACTTCTGCGCTCGGCCCTTCCGGCTGGCTGGTTTATTGCTGATAAATCTGG
AGCCGGTGAGCGTGGGTCTCGCGGTATCATTGCAGCACTGGGGCCAGATGGTAAGCCCTCCCGTATCGTA
GTTATCTACACGACGGGGAGTCAGGCAACTATGGATGAACGAAATAGACAGATCGCTGAGATAGGTGCCT
CACTGATTAAGCATTGGTAACTGTCAGACCAAGTTTACTCATATATACTTTAGATTGATTTAAAACTTCA
TTTTTAATTTAAAAGGATCTAGGTGAAGATCCTTTTTGATAATCTCATGACCAAAATCCCTTAACGTGAG
TTTTCGTTCCACTGAGCGTCAGACCCCGTAGAAAAGATCAAAGGATCTTCTTGAGATCCTTTTTTTCTGC
GCGTAATCTGCTGCTTGCAAACAAAAAAACCACCGCTACCAGCGGTGGTTTGTTTGCCGGATCAAGAGCT
ACCAACTCTTTTTCCGAAGGTAACTGGCTTCAGCAGAGCGCAGATACCAAATACTGTTCTTCTAGTGTAG
CCGTAGTTAGGCCACCACTTCAAGAACTCTGTAGCACCGCCTACATACCTCGCTCTGCTAATCCTGTTAC
CAGTGGCTGCTGCCAGTGGCGATAAGTCGTGTCTTACCGGGTTGGACTCAAGACGATAGTTACCGGATAA
GGCGCAGCGGTCGGGCTGAACGGGGGGTTCGTGCACACAGCCCAGCTTGGAGCGAACGACCTACACCGAA
CTGAGATACCTACAGCGTGAGCTATGAGAAAGCGCCACGCTTCCCGAAGGGAGAAAGGCGGACAGGTATC
CGGTAAGCGGCAGGGTCGGAACAGGAGAGCGCACGAGGGAGCTTCCAGGGGGAAACGCCTGGTATCTTTA
TAGTCCTGTCGGGTTTCGCCACCTCTGACTTGAGCGTCGATTTTTGTGATGCTCGTCAGGGGGGCGGAGC
CTATGGAAAAACGCCAGCAACGCGGCCTTTTTACGGTTCCTGGCCTTTTGCTGGCCTTTTGCTCACATGT
TCTTTCCTGCGTTATCCCCTGATTCTGTGGATAACCGTATTACCGCCTTTGAGTGAGCTGATACCGCTCG
CCGCAGCCGAACGACCGAGCGCAGCGAGTCAGTGAGCGAGGAAGCGGAAGAGCGCCCAATACGCAAACCG
CCTCTCCCCGCGCGTTGGCCGATTCATTAATGCAGCTGTGGAATGTGTGTCAGTTAGGGTGTGGAAAGTC
CCCAGGCTCCCCAGCAGGCAGAAGTATGCAAAGCATGCATCTCAATTAGTCAGCAACCAGGTGTGGAAAG
TCCCCAGGCTCCCCAGCAGGCAGAAGTATGCAAAGCATGCATCTCAATTAGTCAGCAACCATAGTCCCGC
CCCTAACTCCGCCCATCCCGCCCCTAACTCCGCCCAGTTCCGCCCATTCTCCGCCCCATGGCTGACTAAT
TTTTTTTATTTATGCAGAGGCCGAGGCCGCCTCGGCCTCTGAGCTATTCCAGAAGTAGTGAGGAGGCTTT
TTTGGAGGCCTAGGCTTTTGCAAAAAGCTTGGACACAAGACAGGCTTGCGAGATATGTTTGAGAATACCA
CTTTATCCCGCGTCAGGGAGAGGCAGTGCGTAAAAAGACGCGGACTCATGTGAAATACTGGTTTTTAGTG
CGCCAGATCTCTATAATCTCGCGCAACCTATTTTCCCCTCGAACACTTTTTAAGCCGTAGATAAACAGGC
TGGGACACTTCACATGAGCGAAAAATACATCGTCACCTGGGACATGTTGCAGATCCATGCACGTAAACTC
GCAAGCCGACTGATGCCTTCTGAACAATGGAAAGGCATTATTGCCGTAAGCCGTGGCGGTCTGTACCGGG
TGCGTTACTGGCGCGTGAACTGGGTATTCGTCATGTCGATACCGTTTGTATTTCCAGCTACGATCACGAC
AACCAGCGCGAGCTTAAAGTGCTGAAACGCGCAGAAGGCGATGGCGAAGGCTTCATCGTTATTGATGACC
TGGTGGATACCGGTGGTACTGCGGTTGCGATTCGTGAAATGTATCCAAAAGCGCACTTTGTCACCATCTT
CGCAAAACCGGCTGGTCGTCCGCTGGTTGATGACTATGTTGTTGATATCCCGCAAGATACCTGGATTGAA
CAGCCGTGGGATATGGGCGTCGTATTCGTCCCGCCAATCTCCGGTCGCTAATCTTTTCAACGCCTGGCAC
TGCCGGGCGTTGTTCTTTTTAACTTCAGGCGGGTTACAATAGTTTCCAGTAAGTATTCTGGAGGCTGCAT
CCATGACACAGGCAAACCTGAGCGAAACCCTGTTCAAACCCCGCTTTAAACATCCTGAAACCTCGACGCT
AGTCCGCCGCTTTAATCACGGCGCACAACCGCCTGTGCAGTCGGCCCTTGATGGTAAAACCATCCCTCAC
TGGTATCGCATGATTAACCGTCTGATGTGGATCTGGCGCGGCATTGACCCACGCGAAATCCTCGACGTCC
AGGCACGTATTGTGATGAGCGATGCCGAACGTACCGACGATGATTTATACGATACGGTGATTGGCTACCG
TGGCGGCAACTGGATTTATGAGTGGGCCCCGGATCTTTGTGAAGGAACCTTACTTCTGTGGTGTGACATA
ATTGGACAAACTACCTACAGAGATTTAAAGCTCTAAGGTAAATATAAAATTTTTAAGTGTATAATGTGTT
AAACTACTGATTCTAATTGTTTGTGTATTTTAGATTCCAACCTATGGAACTGATGAATGGGAGCAGTGGT
GGAATGCCTTTAATGAGGAAAACCTGTTTTGCTCAGAAGAAATGCCATCTAGTGATGATGAGGCTACTGC
TGACTCTCAACATTCTACTCCTCCAAAAAAGAAGAGAAAGGTAGAAGACCCCAAGGACTTTCCTTCAGAA
TTGCTAAGTTTTTTGAGTCATGCTGTGTTTAGTAATAGAACTCTTGCTTGCTTTGCTATTTACACCACAA
AGGAAAAAGCTGCACTGCTATACAAGAAAATTATGGAAAAATATTCTGTAACCTTTATAAGTAGGCATAA
CAGTTATAATCATAACATACTGTTTTTTCTTACTCCACACAGGCATAGAGTGTCTGCTATTAATAACTAT
GCTCAAAAATTGTGTACCTTTAGCTTTTTAATTTGTAAAGGGGTTAATAAGGAATATTTGATGTATAGTG
CCTTGACTAGAGATCATAATCAGCCATACCACATTTGTAGAGGTTTTACTTGCTTTAAAAAACCTCCCAC
ACCTCCCCCTGAACCTGAAACATAAAATGAATGCAATTGTTGTTGTTAACTTGTTTATTGCAGCTTATAA
TGGTTACAAATAAAGCAATAGCATCACAAATTTCACAAATAAAGCATTTTTTTCACTGCATTCTAGTTGT
GGTTTGTCCAAACTCATCAATGTATCTTATCATGTCTGGATCAACTGGATAACTCAAGCTAACCAAAATC
ATCCCAAACTTCCCACCCCATACCCTATTACCACTGCCAATTACCTGTGGTTTCATTTACTCTAAACCTG
TGATTCCTCTGAATTATTTTCATTTTAAAGAAATTGTATTTGTTAAATATGTACTACAAACTTAGTAGTT
GGAAGGGCTAATTCACTCCCAAAGAAGACAAGATATCCTTGATCTGTGGATCTACCACACACAAGGCTAC
TTCCCTGATTAGCAGAACTACACACCAGGGCCAGGGGTCAGATATCCACTGACCTTTGGATGGTGCTACA
AGCTAGTACCAGTTGAGCCAGATAAGGTAGAAGAGGCCAATAAAGGAGAGAACACCAGCTTGTTACACCC
TGTGAGCCTGCATGGGATGGATGACCCGGAGAGAGAAGTGTTAGAGTGGAGGTTTGACAGCCGCCTAGCA
TTTCATCACGTGGCCCGAGAGCTGCATCCGGAGTACTTCAAGAACTGCTGATATCGAGCTTGCTACAAGG
GACTTTCCGCTGGGGACTTTCCAGGGAGGCGTGGCCTGGGCGGGACTGGGGAGTGGCGAGCCCTCAGATC
CTGCATATAAGCAGCTGCTTTTTGCCTGTACTGGGTCTCTCTGGTTAGACCAGATCTGAGCCTGGGAGCT
CTCTGGCTAACTAGGGAACCCACTGCTTAAGCCTCAATAAAGCTTGCCTTGAGTGCTTCAAGTAGTGTGT
GCCCGTCTGTTGTGTGACTCTGGTAACTAGAGATCCCTCAGACCCTTTTAGTCAGTGTGGAAAATCTCTA
GCAGTGGCGCCCGAACAGGGACTTGAAAGCGAAAGGGAAACCAGAGGAGCTCTCTCGACGCAGGACTCGG
CTTGCTGAAGCGCGCACGGCAAGAGGCGAGGGGCGGCGACTGGTGAGTACGCCAAAAATTTTGACTAGCG
GAGGCTAGAAGGAGAGAGATGGGTGCGAGAGCGTCAGTATTAAGCGGGGGAGAATTAGATCGCGATGGGA
AAAAATTCGGTTAAGGCCAGGGGGAAAGAAAAAATATAAATTAAAACATATAGTATGGGCAAGCAGGGAG
CTAGAACGATTCGCAGTTAATCCTGGCCTGTTAGAAACATCAGAAGGCTGTAGACAAATACTGGGACAGC
TACAACCATCCCTTCAGACAGGATCAGAAGAACTTAGATCATTATATAATACAGTAGCAACCCTCTATTG
TGTGCATCAAAGGATAGAGATAAAAGACACCAAGGAAGCTTTAGACAAGATAGAGGAAGAGCAAAACAAA
AGTAAGACCACCGCACAGCAAGCGGCCGGCCGCTGATCTTCAGACCTGGAGGAGGAGATATGAGGGACAA
TTGGAGAAGTGAATTATATAAATATAAAGTAGTAAAAATTGAACCATTAGGAGTAGCACCCACCAAGGCA
AAGAGAAGAGTGGTGCAGAGAGAAAAAAGAGCAGTGGGAATAGGAGCTTTGTTCCTTGGGTTCTTGGGAG
CAGCAGGAAGCACTATGGGCGCAGCGTCAATGACGCTGACGGTACAGGCCAGACAATTATTGTCTGGTAT
AGTGCAGCAGCAGAACAATTTGCTGAGGGCTATTGAGGCGCAACAGCATCTGTTGCAACTCACAGTCTGG
GGCATCAAGCAGCTCCAGGCAAGAATCCTGGCTGTGGAAAGATACCTAAAGGATCAACAGCTCCTGGGGA
TTTGGGGTTGCTCTGGAAAACTCATTTGCACCACTGCTGTGCCTTGGAATGCTAGTTGGAGTAATAAATC
TCTGGAACAGATTTGGAATCACACGACCTGGATGGAGTGGGACAGAGAAATTAACAATTACACAAGCTTA
ATACACTCCTTAATTGAAGAATCGCAAAACCAGCAAGAAAAGAATGAACAAGAATTATTGGAATTAGATA
AATGGGCAAGTTTGTGGAATTGGTTTAACATAACAAATTGGCTGTGGTATATAAAATTATTCATAATGAT
AGTAGGAGGCTTGGTAGGTTTAAGAATAGTTTTTGCTGTACTTTCTATAGTGAATAGAGTTAGGCAGGGA
TATTCACCATTATCGTTTCAGACCCACCTCCCAACCCCGAGGGGACCCGACAGGCCCGAAGGAATAGAAG
AAGAAGGTGGAGAGAGAGACAGAGACAGATCCATTCGATTAGTGAACGGATCTCGACGGTATCGCCAAAT
GGCAGTATTCATCCACAATTTTAAAAGAAAAGGGGGGATTGGGGGGTACAGTGCAGGGGAAAGAATAGTA
GACATAATAGCAACAGACATACAAACTAAAGAATTACAAAAACAAATTACAAAAATTCAAAATTTTCGGG
TTTATTACAGGGACAGCAGAGATCCAGTTTGGATCGATAAGCTTGATATCGAATTCGGGAGGTGGTCCCT
GCAGTTACGCCAATGATAACCCCCGCCAGAAAAATCTTAGTAGCCTTCCCTTTTTGTTTTCCGTGCCCCA
ACTCGGCGGATTGACTCGGCCCCTTCCGGAAACACCCGAATCAACTTCTAGTCAAATTATTGTTCACGCC
GCAATGACCCACCCCTGGCCCGCGTCTGTGGAACTGACCCCTGGTGTACAGGAGAGTTCGCTGCTGAAAG
TGGTCCCAAAGGGGTACTAGTTTTTAAGCTCCCAACTCCCCCTCCCCCAGCGTCTGGAGGATTCCACACC
CTCGCACCGCAGGGGCGAGGAAGTGGGCGGAGTCCGGTTTTGGCGCCAGCCGCTGAGGCTGCCAAGCAGA
AAAGCCACCGCTGAGGAGACTCCGGTCACTGTCCTCGCCCCGCCTCCCCCTTCCCTCCCCTTGGGGACCA
CCGGGCGCCACGCCGCGAACGGTAAGTGCCGCGGTCGTCGGCGCCTCCGCCCTCCCCCTAGGGCCCCAAT
TCCCAGCGGGCGCGGCGCGCGGCCCCTCCCCCCGCCGGGCGCGCGCCCGCTGCCCCGCCCTTCGTGGCCG
CCCGGCGTGGGCGGTGCCACCCCTCCCCCCGGCGGCCCCGCGCGCAGCTCCCGGCTCCCTCCCCCTTCGG
ATGTGGCTTGAGCTGTAGGCGCGGAGGGGCTCCGGTGCCCGTCAGTGGGCAGAGCGCACATCGCCCACAG
TCCCCGAGAAGTTGGGGGGAGGGGTCGGCAATTGAACCGGTGCCTAGAGAAGGTGGCGCGGGGTAAACTG
GGAAAGTGATGTCGTGTACTGGCTCCGCCTTTTTCCCGAGGGTGGGGGAGAACCGTATATAAGTGCAGTA
GTCGCCGTGAACGTTCTTTTTCGCAACGGGTTTGCCGCCAGAACACAGGTAAGTGCCGTGTGTGGTTCCC
GCGGGCCTGGCCTCTTTACGGGTTATGGCCCTTGCGTGCCTTGAATTACTTCCACCTGGCTGCAGTACGT
GATTCTTGATCCCGAGCTTCGGGTTGGAAGTGGGTGGGAGAGTTCGAGGCCTTGCGCTTAAGGAGCCCCT
TCGCCTCGTGCTTGAGTTGAGGCCTGGCCTGGGCGCTGGGGCCGCCGCGTGCGAATCTGGTGGCACCTTC
GCGCCTGTCTCGCTGCTTTCGATAAGTCTCTAGCCATTTAAAATTTTTGATGACCTGCTGCGACGCTTTT
TTTCTGGCAAGATAGTCTTGTAAATGCGGGCCAAGATCTGCACACTGGTATTTCGGTTTTTGGGGCCGCG
GGCGGCGACGGGGCCCGTGCGTCCCAGCGCACATGTTCGGCGAGGCGGGGCCTGCGAGCGCGGCCACCGA
GAATCGGACGGGGGTAGTCTCAAGCTGGCCGGCCTGCTCTGGTGCCTGGCCTCGCGCCGCCGTGTATCGC
CCCGCCCTGGGCGGCAAGGCTGGCCCGGTCGGCACCAGTTGCGTGAGCGGAAAGATGGCCGCTTCCCGGC
CCTGCTGCAGGGAGCTCAAAATGGAGGACGCGGCGCTCGGGAGAGCGGGCGGGTGAGTCACCCACACAAA
GGAAAAGGGCCTTTCCGTCCTCAGCCGTCGCTTCATGTGACTCCACGGAGTACCGGGCGCCGTCCAGGCA
CCTCGATTAGTTCTCGAGCTTTTGGAGTACGTCGTCTTTAGGTTGGGGGGAGGGGTTTTATGCGATGGAG
TTTCCCCACACTGAGTGGGTGGAGACTGAAGTTAGGCCAGCTTGGCACTTGATGTAATTCTCCTTGGAAT
TTGCCCTTTTTGAGTTTGGATCTTGGTTCATTCTCAAGCCTCAGACAGTGGTTCAAAGTTTTTTTCTTCC
ATTCCAGGTGTCGTGGAATTCTCACGCGTCTGCAGGATATCAAGCTTGCGGTACCGCGGGCCCGAAGCTT
ACGCCACCATGAGCGAGCTGATTAAGGAGAACATGCACATGAAGCTGTACATGGAGGGCACCGTGGACAA
CCATCACTTCAAGTGCACATCCGAGGGCGAAGGCAAGCCCTACGAGGGCACCCAGACCATGAGAATCAAG
GTGGTCGAGGGCGGCCCTCTCCCCTTCGCCTTCGACATCCTGGCTACTAGCTTCCTCTACGGCAGCAAGA
CCTTCATCAACCACACCCAGGGCATCCCCGACTTCTTCAAGCAGTCCTTCCCTGAGGGCTTCACATGGGA
GAGAGTCACCACATACGAAGACGGGGGCGTGCTGACCGCTACCCAGGACACCAGCCTCCAGGACGGCTGC
CTCATCTACAACGTCAAGATCAGAGGGGTGAACTTCACATCCAACGGCCCTGTGATGCAGAAGAAAACAC
TCGGCTGGGAGGCCTTCACCGAGACGCTGTACCCCGCTGACGGCGGCCTGGAAGGCAGAAACGACATGGC
CCTGAAGCTCGTGGGCGGGAGCCATCTGATCGCAAACATCAAGACCACATATAGATCCAAGAAACCCGCT
AAGAACCTCAAGATGCCTGGCGTCTACTATGTGGACTACAGACTGGAAAGAATCAAGGAGGCCAACAACG
AGACCTACGTCGAGCAGCACGAGGTGGCAGTGGCCAGATACTGCGACCTCCCTAGCAAACTGGGGCACAA
GCTTAATGGAAGCGGAGCTACTAACTTCAGCCTGCTGAAGCAGGCTGGAGACGTGGAGGAGAACCCTGGA
CCTGGATCCGGATCCAGCAAAGGAGAAGAACTTTTCACTGGAGTTGTCCCAATTCTTGTTGAATTAGATG
GTGATGTTAATGGGCACAAATTTTCTGTCCGTGGAGAGGGTGAAGGTGATGCTACAAACGGAAAACTCAC
CCTTAAATTTATTTGCACTACTGGAAAACTACCTGTTCCGTGGCCAACACTTGTCACTACTCTGACCTAT
GGTGTTCAATGCTTTTCCCGTTATCCGGATCACATGAAACGGCATGACTTTTTCAAGAGTGCCATGCCCG
AAGGTTATGTACAGGAACGCACTATATCTTTCAAAGATGACGGGACCTACAAGACGCGTGCTGAAGTCAA
GTTTGAAGGTGATACCCTTGTTAATCGTATCGAGTTAAAGGGTATTGATTTTAAAGAAGATGGAAACATT
CTTGGACACAAACTAGAGTACAACTTTAACTCACACAATGTATACATCACGGCAGACAAACAAAAGAATG
GAATCAAAGCTAACTTCAAAATTCGCCACAACGTTGAAGATGGTTCCGTTCAACTAGCAGACCATTATCA
ACAAAATACTCCAATTGGCGATGGCCCTGTCCTTTTACCAGACAACCATTACCTGTCGACACAATCTGTC
CTTTCGAAAGATCCCAACGAAAAGCGTGACCACATGGTCCTTCTTGAGTTTGTAACTGCTGCTGGGATTA
CACATGGCATGGATGAGCTCTACAAAGGATCTGGCAGTGGATCAGGATCTGGTAGTGGTAGTGGTAGCGG
AAGTGGAAGTGGCAGTGGGGAGAAGTCAGAGAACTGTGGGGTTCCAGAGGATCTGTTAAATGGTTTGAAG
GTTACAGATACTCAGGAAGCCGAGTGTGCTGGCCCTCCAGTTCCTGATCCCAAAAATCAGCATTCCCAGA
GTAAGCTGCTCAGGGATGATGAGGCCCATCTCCAGGAGGACCAGGGAGAAGAGGAGTGTTTTCATGACTG
CAGTGCCTCATTTGAGGAGGAGCCAGGAGCGGACAAGGTTGAGAACAAATCTAATGAAGATGTGAATTCC
TCTGAACTAGATGAAGAATACCTAATAGAACTGGAAAAAAACATGTCGGATGAAGAGAAACAGAAAAGAA
GAGAAGAGAGCACTAGACTAAAGGAGGAGGGAAATGAACAGTTTAAGAAAGGAGATTATATAGAAGCTGA
AAGTTCTTATAGTCGAGCCCTCGAAATGTGCCCATCCTGCTTCCAAAAGGAGAGGTCGATTCTATTTTCA
AATAGAGCTGCAGCAAGGATGAAACAGGACAAGAAAGAAATGGCCATCAATGACTGCAGCAAAGCAATTC
AATTAAACCCCAGCTATATCAGGGCAATATTGAGGAGAGCAGAGTTGTATGAGAAGACGGACAAGCTAGA
TGAAGCCCTGGAAGACTATAAATCTATATTAGAAAAAGATCCATCAATACATCAAGCAAGAGAAGCTTGT
ATGAGATTACCTAAGCAAATTGAAGAACGTAATGAAAGACTAAAAGAAGAGATGTTAGGTAAATTAAAAG
ATCTTGGGAACTTGGTTCTCCGACCTTTTGGGCTCTCCACGGAAAATTTCCAGGACAAACAGGATTCCTC
TACCGGCTCGTACTCCATCAATTTCGTTCAAAATCCAAATAATAACAGATAATAAGGCCGCGACTCTAGA
GTCGACCTGCAGGCATGCAAGCTTGATATCAAGCTTATCGATAATCAACCTCTGGATTACAAAATTTGTG
AAAGATTGACTGGTATTCTTAACTATGTTGCTCCTTTTACGCTATGTGGATACGCTGCTTTAATGCCTTT
GTATCATGCTATTGCTTCCCGTATGGCTTTCATTTTCTCCTCCTTGTATAAATCCTGGTTGCTGTCTCTT
TATGAGGAGTTGTGGCCCGTTGTCAGGCAACGTGGCGTGGTGTGCACTGTGTTTGCTGACGCAACCCCCA
CTGGTTGGGGCATTGCCACCACCTGTCAGCTCCTTTCCGGGACTTTCGCTTTCCCCCTCCCTATTGCCAC
GGCGGAACTCATCGCCGCCTGCCTTGCCCGCTGCTGGACAGGGGCTCGGCTGTTGGGCACTGACAATTCC
GTGGTGTTGTCGGGGAAATCATCGTCCTTTCCTTGGCTGCTCGCCTGTGTTGCCACCTGGATTCTGCGCG
GGACGTCCTTCTGCTACGTCCCTTCGGCCCTCAATCCAGCGGACCTTCCTTCCCGCGGCCTGCTGCCGGC
TCTGCGGCCTCTTCCGCGTCTTCGCCTTCGCCCTCAGACGAGTCGGATCTCCCTTTGGGCCGCCTCCCCG
CATCGATACCGTCGACCTCG
Features (pLannotate 1.2.2; 35 found; start..end, strand, type, name):
     21..89      +  CDS            nef (fragment): NEF_HV1Z2 - Experimental evidence at protein level: Swiss-Prot protein existence level 1. Extracellular Nef protein targets CD4(+) T-lymphocytes for apoptosis by interacting with CXCR4 surface receptors. From Human immunodeficiency virus type 1 group M subtype D (isolate Z2/CDC-Z34) (HIV-1).
     91..324     +  LTR            3' LTR (ΔU3): self-inactivating 3' long terminal repeat (LTR) from HIV-1
    349..367     -  promoter       SP6 promoter: promoter for bacteriophage SP6 RNA polymerase
    595..874     +  CDS            TcR (fragment): tetracycline efflux protein; tet; confers resistance to tetracycline
    875..923     -  misc_feature   bom (fragment): basis of mobility region from pBR322
   1025..1060    -  CDS            rop (fragment): Rop protein, which maintains plasmids at low copy number; rop
   1155..1259    +  promoter       AmpR promoter: bla
   1260..2120    +  CDS            AmpR: β-lactamase; bla; confers resistance to ampicillin, carbenicillin, and related antibiotics
   2291..2879    +  rep_origin     ori: high-copy-number ColE1/pMB1/pBR322/pUC origin of replication
   3062..3118    +  CDS            lacI (fragment): lac repressor; lacI; The lac repressor binds to the lac operator to inhibit transcription in E. coli. This inhibition can be relieved by adding lactose or isopropyl-β-D-thiogalactopyranoside (IPTG).
   3125..3454    +  promoter       SV40 promoter: SV40 enhancer and early promoter
   3654..3773    +  CDS            gpt (fragment): XGPT_ECOLI - Also known as gpp, gxu. Experimental evidence at protein level: Swiss-Prot protein existence level 1. Purine salvage pathway enzyme that catalyzes the transfer of the ribosyl-5-phosphate group from 5-phospho-alpha-D-ribose 1- diphosphate (PRPP) to the N9 position of the 6-oxopurines guanine and xanthine to form the corresponding ribonucleotides GMP (guanosine 5'- monophosphate) and XMP (xanthosine 5'-monophosphate), with the release of PPi. To a lesser extent, also acts on hypoxanthine (PubMed:9100006, PubMed:3886014). Does not ribophosphorylate adenine (PubMed:3886014). From Esch
   3773..4108    +  CDS            gpt (fragment): XGPT_ECOLI - Also known as gpp, gxu. Experimental evidence at protein level: Swiss-Prot protein existence level 1. Purine salvage pathway enzyme that catalyzes the transfer of the ribosyl-5-phosphate group from 5-phospho-alpha-D-ribose 1- diphosphate (PRPP) to the N9 position of the 6-oxopurines guanine and xanthine to form the corresponding ribonucleotides GMP (guanosine 5'- monophosphate) and XMP (xanthosine 5'-monophosphate), with the release of PPi. To a lesser extent, also acts on hypoxanthine (PubMed:9100006, PubMed:3886014). Does not ribophosphorylate adenine (PubMed:3886014). From Esch
   4203..4508    +  CDS            frsA (fragment): FRSA_ECOLI - Also known as yafA. Experimental evidence at protein level: Swiss-Prot protein existence level 1. Catalyzes the hydrolysis of esters (PubMed:15808744). Displays esterase activity toward pNP-butyrate (PubMed:15808744). May stimulate mixed-acid fermentation by acting as a fermentation/respiration switch that down-regulates respiration and up- regulates fermentation rates (PubMed:15169777). From Escherichia coli (strain K12).
   4512..4586    +  CDS            small t antigen (fragment): SV40 (simian virus 40) small t antigen
   4588..4653    +  intron         small t intron: SV40 (simian virus 40) small t antigen intron
   4783..4803    +  CDS            SV40 NLS: nuclear localization signal of SV40 (simian virus 40) large T antigen
   5122..5205    +  CDS            large T antigen (fragment): large T antigen from SV40 (simian virus 40)
   5228..5362    +  polyA_signal   SV40 poly(A) signal: SV40 polyadenylation signal
   5529..5858    +  CDS            nef (fragment): NEF_HV1BR - Experimental evidence at protein level: Swiss-Prot protein existence level 1. Extracellular Nef protein targets CD4(+) T-lymphocytes for apoptosis by interacting with CXCR4 surface receptors (PubMed:14990729). From Human immunodeficiency virus type 1 group M subtype B (isolate BRU/LAI) (HIV-1).
   5906..6163    +  LTR            5' LTR (truncated): truncated 5' long terminal repeat (LTR) from HIV-1
   6210..6335    +  misc_feature   HIV-1 Ψ: packaging signal of human immunodeficiency virus type 1
   6319..6657    +  CDS            HIV-1 gag (fragment): gag protein from human immunodeficiency virus 1; gag
   6832..7065    +  misc_feature   RRE: The Rev response element (RRE) of HIV-1 allows for Rev-dependent mRNA export from the nucleus to the cytoplasm.
   7442..7542    +  CDS            Rev (fragment): human immunodeficiency virus 1 (HIV-1) Rev protein; rev; enhances nuclear export of unspliced and incompletely spliced viral mRNAs
   7579..7696    +  misc_feature   cPPT/CTS: central polypurine tract and central termination sequence of HIV-1
   7733..7756    -  misc_feature   MCS (fragment): pBluescript multiple cloning site
   8428..9605    +  promoter       EF-1α promoter: strong constitutive promoter for human elongation factor EF-1α
   9669..10367   +  CDS            TagBFP: TagBFP is a basic (constitutively fluorescent) blue fluorescent protein published in 2008, derived from Entacmaea quadricolor. It is reported to be a very rapidly-maturing monomer with very low acid sensitivity.
  10446..11156   +  CDS            Superfolder GFP: Superfolder GFP is a basic (constitutively fluorescent) green fluorescent protein published in 2005, derived from Aequorea victoria. It is reported to be a very rapidly-maturing weak dimer.
  11220..12089   +  CDS            TTC1: TTC1_HUMAN - Also known as TPR1. Experimental evidence at protein level: Swiss-Prot protein existence level 1. From Homo sapiens (Human).
  12104..12134   +  misc_feature   MCS (fragment): pUC18/19 multiple cloning site
  12135..12153   +  misc_feature   MCS (fragment): pBluescript multiple cloning site
  12153..12741   +  misc_feature   WPRE: woodchuck hepatitis virus posttranscriptional regulatory element
  12742..4       +  misc_feature   MCS (fragment) (across the origin): pBluescript multiple cloning site
