[The description below was written by a language model from this plasmid's Addgene catalogue record and pLannotate feature annotations shown in this document.]
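Description:
pGM268 is an HIV-1-based lentiviral transfer plasmid, built on the MH0006 backbone, for expressing a mutant form of human TTC1 (also known as TPR1) in mammalian cells. It is propagated in E. coli through a high-copy ColE1/pUC-type origin and selected with ampicillin via the bla gene. The full sequence is about 12.8 kb. The backbone also carries remnants of older vector lineages, including fragments of tetracycline resistance, rop, bom and lacI, plus an SV40 promoter driving fragmentary E. coli gpt sequence with SV40 small t intron and poly(A) elements. These lie outside the LTR-flanked region and are not packaged.

The viral portion runs from a truncated 5' LTR through the Ψ packaging signal, a partial gag sequence, the RRE for Rev-dependent nuclear export and the cPPT/CTS. It ends in a self-inactivating ΔU3 3' LTR, so virus production depends on packaging functions supplied in trans. Within this cassette, an EF-1α promoter sits upstream of TagBFP, followed by superfolder GFP and then TTC1, with a WPRE downstream to enhance transcript expression. The recorded 1644 bp insert matches the sfGFP–TTC1 fusion, in which sfGFP is at the N terminus and TTC1 carries the I271D substitution in its C-terminal region. The feature table does not annotate the short stretch between TagBFP and sfGFP, so how the blue marker is separated from or linked to the fusion is not stated. TagBFP presumably serves as a marker of transduced cells.

According to the record, the construct supplies exogenous, GFP-tagged C-terminal mutant TTC1. The associated study concerns chaperone-mediated triaging of alpha-helical proteins to the mitochondrial outer membrane.
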