Addgene plasmid #220181: pGM268
Purpose: Expresses exogenous C-terminal mutant TTC1 (I271D) with an N-terminal sfGFP tag
Depositing lab: Jonathan Weissman. Depositing organization: Whitehead Institute for Biomedical Research. Publication: Triaging of alpha-helical proteins to the mitochondrial outer membrane by distinct chaperone machinery based on substrate topology. Muthukumar G, Stevens TA, Inglis AJ, Esantsi TK, Saunders RA, Schulte F, Voorhees RM, Guna A, Weissman JS. Mol Cell. 2024 Mar 21;84(6):1101-1119.e9. doi: 10.1016/j.molcel.2024.01.028. Epub 2024 Feb 29. PubMed 38428433.
Backbone
  Vector backbone: MH0006
  Vector type: Lentiviral
Growth in bacteria
  Bacterial resistance: Ampicillin, 100 μg/mL
  Growth temperature: 37°C
  Growth strain: NEB Stable
  Copy number: High Copy
Gene/Insert
  Gene/Insert name: TTC1
  Species: H. sapiens (human)
  Insert size (bp): 1644
  Mutation: I271D
  Entrez Gene: TTC1 (a.k.a. TPR1)
  Tag / fusion protein: sfGFP (N terminal on insert)
  Cloning method: Gibson Cloning
Terms and licenses: Academic/Nonprofit Terms; Industry Terms: Not Available to Industry
How to cite: pGM268 was a gift from Jonathan Weissman (Addgene plasmid # 220181 ; http://n2t.net/addgene:220181 ; RRID:Addgene_220181)
